Addgene plasmid #77607: CLK2 gRNA (BRDN0001145900)
Purpose: 3rd generation lentiviral gRNA plasmid targeting human CLK2
Depositing lab: John Doench & David Root. Depositing organization: Broad Institute. Publication: Optimized sgRNA design to maximize activity and minimize off-target effects of CRISPR-Cas9. Doench JG, Fusi N, Sullender M, Hegde M, Vaimberg EW, Donovan KF, Smith I, Tothova Z, Wilen C, Orchard R, Virgin HW, Listgarten J, Root DE. Nat Biotechnol. 2016 Jan 18. doi: 10.1038/nbt.3437. PubMed 26780180.
Backbone
  Vector backbone: lentiGuide-Puro
  Backbone manufacturer: Zhang Lab (Addgene plasmid # 52963)
  Vector type: Mammalian Expression, Lentiviral, CRISPR
  Selectable markers: Puromycin
Growth in bacteria
  Bacterial resistance: Ampicillin, 100 μg/mL
  Growth temperature: 37°C
  Growth strain: DH5alpha
  Copy number: High Copy
Gene/Insert
  Gene/Insert name: CLK2 (alt names: CLK2; NM_001294338.1)
  gRNA/shRNA sequence: GCTCAAAGGAGATACACATG
  Species: H. sapiens (human)
  Entrez Gene: CLK2
  Promoter: hU6
  Cloning method: Unknown
  Sequencing primers: 5′ U6-F; 3′ pS2-R
Terms and licenses: Academic/Nonprofit Terms; Industry Terms: Not Available to Industry
Depositor comments: The gRNA was designed to target the following Genbank reference sequence(s): NM_001294338.1,NM_001294339.1,NM_003993.3. Note that this plasmid does NOT contain Cas9. It should be used in conjunction with lentiCas9-Blast (Addgene #52962) or otherwise with cell lines already expressing Cas9. Browse the full kinome gRNA library at http://www.addgene.org/pooled-library/broadgpp-human-kinome/ or visit http://www.broadinstitute.org/rnai/public/ for detailed protocols and information.
How to cite: CLK2 gRNA (BRDN0001145900) was a gift from John Doench & David Root (Addgene plasmid # 77607 ; http://n2t.net/addgene:77607 ; RRID:Addgene_77607)
