[The description below was written by a language model from this plasmid's Addgene catalogue record and pLannotate feature annotations shown in this document.]
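Description:
CLK2 gRNA (BRDN0001145900) is a third-generation lentiviral CRISPR guide plasmid built on the lentiGuide-Puro backbone. It carries a single guide RNA designed against human CLK2, with the guide chosen to match several annotated CLK2 transcript variants. It is propagated in E. coli as a high-copy plasmid through a ColE1/pUC-type origin and selected with ampicillin via the β-lactamase gene. The bacterial backbone also retains an f1 origin, lac regulatory remnants and T7/T3 promoters, and an SV40 origin and poly(A) signal lie downstream of the viral cassette.

The lentiviral transfer cassette begins with an RSV promoter fused to a truncated HIV-1 5' LTR, which drives Tat-independent production of genomic RNA in packaging cells. This is followed by the Ψ packaging signal with a partial gag sequence, the Rev response element for nuclear export, and a cPPT/CTS element that aids nuclear import of the viral genome. The ΔU3 3' LTR makes the integrated provirus self-inactivating.

There are two expression units within the cassette. A human U6 RNA polymerase III promoter transcribes the CLK2-targeting spacer joined to the Streptococcus pyogenes Cas9 guide scaffold. An EF-1α promoter with its intron A expresses puromycin N-acetyltransferase, stabilised by a WPRE, so that transduced mammalian cells can be selected with puromycin.

The plasmid does not encode Cas9. It is meant to be used with a separate Cas9 lentivector or in cells that already express Cas9, typically for knockout of the CLK2 kinase. It belongs to a human kinome guide collection associated with work on optimised sgRNA design.
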