Features (pLannotate 1.2.2; 29 found; start..end, strand, type, name):
     14..80      +  CDS            small t antigen (fragment): SV40 (simian virus 40) small t antigen
    106..317     +  promoter       EF-1α core promoter: core promoter for human elongation factor EF-1α
    318..1256    +  intron         EF-1α intron A: intron upstream of the start codon of human EF-1α
   1278..1877    +  CDS            PuroR (fragment): puromycin N-acetyltransferase; pac from Streptomyces; confers resistance to puromycin
   1893..2481    +  misc_feature   WPRE: woodchuck hepatitis virus posttranscriptional regulatory element
   2532..2551    +  misc_feature   cPPT/CTS (fragment): central polypurine tract and central termination sequence of HIV-1
   2553..2786    +  LTR            3' LTR (ΔU3): self-inactivating 3' long terminal repeat (LTR) from HIV-1
   2864..2985    +  polyA_signal   SV40 poly(A) signal: SV40 polyadenylation signal
   3025..3160    +  rep_origin     SV40 ori: SV40 origin of replication
   3181..3199    -  promoter       T7 promoter: promoter for bacteriophage T7 RNA polymerase
   3207..3362    +  CDS            lacZα (fragment): LacZα fragment of β-galactosidase; lacZ fragment
   3367..3795    +  rep_origin     f1 ori (sequence partly withheld): f1 bacteriophage origin of replication; arrow indicates direction of (+) strand synthesis
   3848..3952    +  promoter       AmpR promoter: bla
   3953..4813    +  CDS            AmpR: β-lactamase; bla; confers resistance to ampicillin, carbenicillin, and related antibiotics
   4984..5572    +  rep_origin     ori: high-copy-number ColE1/pMB1/pBR322/pUC origin of replication
   5755..5847    +  CDS            lacI (fragment): lac repressor; lacI; The lac repressor binds to the lac operator to inhibit transcription in E. coli. This inhibition can be relieved by adding lactose or isopropyl-β-D-thiogalactopyranoside (IPTG).
   5860..5881    +  protein_bind   CAP binding site: CAP binding activates transcription in the presence of cAMP. E. coli catabolite activator protein
   5896..5926    +  promoter       lac promoter: promoter for the E. coli lac operon
   5934..5950    +  protein_bind   lac operator: The lac repressor binds to the lac operator to inhibit transcription in E. coli. This inhibition can be relieved by adding lactose or isopropyl-β-D-thiogalactopyranoside (IPTG). lac repressor encoded by lacI
   5995..6013    +  promoter       T3 promoter: promoter for bacteriophage T3 RNA polymerase
   6041..6267    +  promoter       RSV promoter: Rous sarcoma virus enhancer/promoter
   6268..6448    +  LTR            5' LTR (truncated): truncated 5' long terminal repeat (LTR) from HIV-1
   6495..6620    +  misc_feature   HIV-1 Ψ: packaging signal of human immunodeficiency virus type 1
   6604..6967    +  CDS            HIV-1 gag (fragment): gag protein from human immunodeficiency virus 1; gag
   7113..7346    +  misc_feature   RRE: The Rev response element (RRE) of HIV-1 allows for Rev-dependent mRNA export from the nucleus to the cytoplasm.
   7723..7749    +  CDS            Rev (fragment): human immunodeficiency virus 1 (HIV-1) Rev protein; rev; enhances nuclear export of unspliced and incompletely spliced viral mRNAs
   7753..7993    +  promoter       U6 promoter: RNA polymerase III promoter for human U6 snRNA
   8023..8098    +  misc_RNA       gRNA scaffold: guide RNA scaffold for the Streptococcus pyogenes CRISPR/Cas9 system
   8154..8271    +  misc_feature   cPPT/CTS: central polypurine tract and central termination sequence of HIV-1
>Addgene plasmid #77607 | CLK2 gRNA (BRDN0001145900) | addgene full sequence | sequence record 188092 | Addgene Assembled Sequence
CCCGGGTGCAAAGATGGATAAAGTTTTAAACAGAGAGGAATCTTTGCAGCTAATGGACCTTCTAGGTCTT
GAAAGGAGTGGGAATTGGCTCCGGTGCCCGTCAGTGGGCAGAGCGCACATCGCCCACAGTCCCCGAGAAG
TTGGGGGGAGGGGTCGGCAATTGATCCGGTGCCTAGAGAAGGTGGCGCGGGGTAAACTGGGAAAGTGATG
TCGTGTACTGGCTCCGCCTTTTTCCCGAGGGTGGGGGAGAACCGTATATAAGTGCAGTAGTCGCCGTGAA
CGTTCTTTTTCGCAACGGGTTTGCCGCCAGAACACAGGTAAGTGCCGTGTGTGGTTCCCGCGGGCCTGGC
CTCTTTACGGGTTATGGCCCTTGCGTGCCTTGAATTACTTCCACCTGGCTGCAGTACGTGATTCTTGATC
CCGAGCTTCGGGTTGGAAGTGGGTGGGAGAGTTCGAGGCCTTGCGCTTAAGGAGCCCCTTCGCCTCGTGC
TTGAGTTGAGGCCTGGCCTGGGCGCTGGGGCCGCCGCGTGCGAATCTGGTGGCACCTTCGCGCCTGTCTC
GCTGCTTTCGATAAGTCTCTAGCCATTTAAAATTTTTGATGACCTGCTGCGACGCTTTTTTTCTGGCAAG
ATAGTCTTGTAAATGCGGGCCAAGATCTGCACACTGGTATTTCGGTTTTTGGGGCCGCGGGCGGCGACGG
GGCCCGTGCGTCCCAGCGCACATGTTCGGCGAGGCGGGGCCTGCGAGCGCGGCCACCGAGAATCGGACGG
GGGTAGTCTCAAGCTGGCCGGCCTGCTCTGGTGCCTGGCCTCGCGCCGCCGTGTATCGCCCCGCCCTGGG
CGGCAAGGCTGGCCCGGTCGGCACCAGTTGCGTGAGCGGAAAGATGGCCGCTTCCCGGCCCTGCTGCAGG
GAGCTCAAAATGGAGGACGCGGCGCTCGGGAGAGCGGGCGGGTGAGTCACCCACACAAAGGAAAAGGGCC
TTTCCGTCCTCAGCCGTCGCTTCATGTGACTCCACGGAGTACCGGGCGCCGTCCAGGCACCTCGATTAGT
TCTCGAGCTTTTGGAGTACGTCGTCTTTAGGTTGGGGGGAGGGGTTTTATGCGATGGAGTTTCCCCACAC
TGAGTGGGTGGAGACTGAAGTTAGGCCAGCTTGGCACTTGATGTAATTCTCCTTGGAATTTGCCCTTTTT
GAGTTTGGATCTTGGTTCATTCTCAAGCCTCAGACAGTGGTTCAAAGTTTTTTTCTTCCATTTCAGGTGT
CGTGACGTACGGCCACCATGACCGAGTACAAGCCCACGGTGCGCCTCGCCACCCGCGACGACGTCCCCAG
GGCCGTACGCACCCTCGCCGCCGCGTTCGCCGACTACCCCGCCACGCGCCACACCGTCGATCCGGACCGC
CACATCGAGCGGGTCACCGAGCTGCAAGAACTCTTCCTCACGCGCGTCGGGCTCGACATCGGCAAGGTGT
GGGTCGCGGACGACGGCGCCGCCGTGGCGGTCTGGACCACGCCGGAGAGCGTCGAAGCGGGGGCGGTGTT
CGCCGAGATCGGCCCGCGCATGGCCGAGTTGAGCGGTTCCCGGCTGGCCGCGCAGCAACAGATGGAAGGC
CTCCTGGCGCCGCACCGGCCCAAGGAGCCCGCGTGGTTCCTGGCCACCGTCGGAGTCTCGCCCGACCACC
AGGGCAAGGGTCTGGGCAGCGCCGTCGTGCTCCCCGGAGTGGAGGCGGCCGAGCGCGCCGGGGTGCCCGC
CTTCCTGGAGACCTCCGCGCCCCGCAACCTCCCCTTCTACGAGCGGCTCGGCTTCACCGTCACCGCCGAC
GTCGAGGTGCCCGAAGGACCGCGCACCTGGTGCATGACCCGCAAGCCCGGTGCCTGAACGCGTTAAGTCG
ACAATCAACCTCTGGATTACAAAATTTGTGAAAGATTGACTGGTATTCTTAACTATGTTGCTCCTTTTAC
GCTATGTGGATACGCTGCTTTAATGCCTTTGTATCATGCTATTGCTTCCCGTATGGCTTTCATTTTCTCC
TCCTTGTATAAATCCTGGTTGCTGTCTCTTTATGAGGAGTTGTGGCCCGTTGTCAGGCAACGTGGCGTGG
TGTGCACTGTGTTTGCTGACGCAACCCCCACTGGTTGGGGCATTGCCACCACCTGTCAGCTCCTTTCCGG
GACTTTCGCTTTCCCCCTCCCTATTGCCACGGCGGAACTCATCGCCGCCTGCCTTGCCCGCTGCTGGACA
GGGGCTCGGCTGTTGGGCACTGACAATTCCGTGGTGTTGTCGGGGAAATCATCGTCCTTTCCTTGGCTGC
TCGCCTGTGTTGCCACCTGGATTCTGCGCGGGACGTCCTTCTGCTACGTCCCTTCGGCCCTCAATCCAGC
GGACCTTCCTTCCCGCGGCCTGCTGCCGGCTCTGCGGCCTCTTCCGCGTCTTCGCCTTCGCCCTCAGACG
AGTCGGATCTCCCTTTGGGCCGCCTCCCCGCGTCGACTTTAAGACCAATGACTTACAAGGCAGCTGTAGA
TCTTAGCCACTTTTTAAAAGAAAAGGGGGGACTGGAAGGGCTAATTCACTCCCAACGAAGACAAGATCTG
CTTTTTGCTTGTACTGGGTCTCTCTGGTTAGACCAGATCTGAGCCTGGGAGCTCTCTGGCTAACTAGGGA
ACCCACTGCTTAAGCCTCAATAAAGCTTGCCTTGAGTGCTTCAAGTAGTGTGTGCCCGTCTGTTGTGTGA
CTCTGGTAACTAGAGATCCCTCAGACCCTTTTAGTCAGTGTGGAAAATCTCTAGCAGTACGTATAGTAGT
TCATGTCATCTTATTATTCAGTATTTATAACTTGCAAAGAAATGAATATCAGAGAGTGAGAGGAACTTGT
TTATTGCAGCTTATAATGGTTACAAATAAAGCAATAGCATCACAAATTTCACAAATAAAGCATTTTTTTC
ACTGCATTCTAGTTGTGGTTTGTCCAAACTCATCAATGTATCTTATCATGTCTGGCTCTAGCTATCCCGC
CCCTAACTCCGCCCATCCCGCCCCTAACTCCGCCCAGTTCCGCCCATTCTCCGCCCCATGGCTGACTAAT
TTTTTTTATTTATGCAGAGGCCGAGGCCGCCTCGGCCTCTGAGCTATTCCAGAAGTAGTGAGGAGGCTTT
TTTGGAGGCCTAGGGACGTACCCAATTCGCCCTATAGTGAGTCGTATTACGCGCGCTCACTGGCCGTCGT
TTTACAACGTCGTGACTGGGAAAACCCTGGCGTTACCCAACTTAATCGCCTTGCAGCACATCCCCCTTTC
GCCAGCTGGCGTAATAGCGAAGAGGCCCGCACCGATCGCCCTTCCCAACAGTTGCGCAGCCTGAATGGCG
AATGGG
[124 nt withheld, positions 3367-3490]
C
[91 nt withheld, positions 3492-3582]
A
[49 nt withheld, positions 3584-3632]
CCTTTGACGTTGGAGTCCACGTTCTTT
[37 nt withheld, positions 3660-3696]
ACCCTATCTCGGTCTATTCTTTTGATTTATAAGGGATTTTGCCGATTTCGGCCTATTGGTTAAAAAATGA
GCTGATTTAACAAAAATTTAACGCGAATTTTAACAAAATATTAACGCTTACAATTTAGGTGGCACTTTTC
GGGGAAATGTGCGCGGAACCCCTATTTGTTTATTTTTCTAAATACATTCAAATATGTATCCGCTCATGAG
ACAATAACCCTGATAAATGCTTCAATAATATTGAAAAAGGAAGAGTATGAGTATTCAACATTTCCGTGTC
GCCCTTATTCCCTTTTTTGCGGCATTTTGCCTTCCTGTTTTTGCTCACCCAGAAACGCTGGTGAAAGTAA
AAGATGCTGAAGATCAGTTGGGTGCACGAGTGGGTTACATCGAACTGGATCTCAACAGCGGTAAGATCCT
TGAGAGTTTTCGCCCCGAAGAACGTTTTCCAATGATGAGCACTTTTAAAGTTCTGCTATGTGGCGCGGTA
TTATCCCGTATTGACGCCGGGCAAGAGCAACTCGGTCGCCGCATACACTATTCTCAGAATGACTTGGTTG
AGTACTCACCAGTCACAGAAAAGCATCTTACGGATGGCATGACAGTAAGAGAATTATGCAGTGCTGCCAT
AACCATGAGTGATAACACTGCGGCCAACTTACTTCTGACAACGATCGGAGGACCGAAGGAGCTAACCGCT
TTTTTGCACAACATGGGGGATCATGTAACTCGCCTTGATCGTTGGGAACCGGAGCTGAATGAAGCCATAC
CAAACGACGAGCGTGACACCACGATGCCTGTAGCAATGGCAACAACGTTGCGCAAACTATTAACTGGCGA
ACTACTTACTCTAGCTTCCCGGCAACAATTAATAGACTGGATGGAGGCGGATAAAGTTGCAGGACCACTT
CTGCGCTCGGCCCTTCCGGCTGGCTGGTTTATTGCTGATAAATCTGGAGCCGGTGAGCGTGGGTCTCGCG
GTATCATTGCAGCACTGGGGCCAGATGGTAAGCCCTCCCGTATCGTAGTTATCTACACGACGGGGAGTCA
GGCAACTATGGATGAACGAAATAGACAGATCGCTGAGATAGGTGCCTCACTGATTAAGCATTGGTAACTG
TCAGACCAAGTTTACTCATATATACTTTAGATTGATTTAAAACTTCATTTTTAATTTAAAAGGATCTAGG
TGAAGATCCTTTTTGATAATCTCATGACCAAAATCCCTTAACGTGAGTTTTCGTTCCACTGAGCGTCAGA
CCCCGTAGAAAAGATCAAAGGATCTTCTTGAGATCCTTTTTTTCTGCGCGTAATCTGCTGCTTGCAAACA
AAAAAACCACCGCTACCAGCGGTGGTTTGTTTGCCGGATCAAGAGCTACCAACTCTTTTTCCGAAGGTAA
CTGGCTTCAGCAGAGCGCAGATACCAAATACTGTTCTTCTAGTGTAGCCGTAGTTAGGCCACCACTTCAA
GAACTCTGTAGCACCGCCTACATACCTCGCTCTGCTAATCCTGTTACCAGTGGCTGCTGCCAGTGGCGAT
AAGTCGTGTCTTACCGGGTTGGACTCAAGACGATAGTTACCGGATAAGGCGCAGCGGTCGGGCTGAACGG
GGGGTTCGTGCACACAGCCCAGCTTGGAGCGAACGACCTACACCGAACTGAGATACCTACAGCGTGAGCT
ATGAGAAAGCGCCACGCTTCCCGAAGGGAGAAAGGCGGACAGGTATCCGGTAAGCGGCAGGGTCGGAACA
GGAGAGCGCACGAGGGAGCTTCCAGGGGGAAACGCCTGGTATCTTTATAGTCCTGTCGGGTTTCGCCACC
TCTGACTTGAGCGTCGATTTTTGTGATGCTCGTCAGGGGGGCGGAGCCTATGGAAAAACGCCAGCAACGC
GGCCTTTTTACGGTTCCTGGCCTTTTGCTGGCCTTTTGCTCACATGTTCTTTCCTGCGTTATCCCCTGAT
TCTGTGGATAACCGTATTACCGCCTTTGAGTGAGCTGATACCGCTCGCCGCAGCCGAACGACCGAGCGCA
GCGAGTCAGTGAGCGAGGAAGCGGAAGAGCGCCCAATACGCAAACCGCCTCTCCCCGCGCGTTGGCCGAT
TCATTAATGCAGCTGGCACGACAGGTTTCCCGACTGGAAAGCGGGCAGTGAGCGCAACGCAATTAATGTG
AGTTAGCTCACTCATTAGGCACCCCAGGCTTTACACTTTATGCTTCCGGCTCGTATGTTGTGTGGAATTG
TGAGCGGATAACAATTTCACACAGGAAACAGCTATGACCATGATTACGCCAAGCGCGCAATTAACCCTCA
CTAAAGGGAACAAAAGCTGGAGCTGCAAGCTTAATGTAGTCTTATGCAATACTCTTGTAGTCTTGCAACA
TGGTAACGATGAGTTAGCAACATGCCTTACAAGGAGAGAAAAAGCACCGTGCATGCCGATTGGTGGAAGT
AAGGTGGTACGATCGTGCCTTATTAGGAAGGCAACAGACGGGTCTGACATGGATTGGACGAACCACTGAA
TTGCCGCATTGCAGAGATATTGTATTTAAGTGCCTAGCTCGATACATAAACGGGTCTCTCTGGTTAGACC
AGATCTGAGCCTGGGAGCTCTCTGGCTAACTAGGGAACCCACTGCTTAAGCCTCAATAAAGCTTGCCTTG
AGTGCTTCAAGTAGTGTGTGCCCGTCTGTTGTGTGACTCTGGTAACTAGAGATCCCTCAGACCCTTTTAG
TCAGTGTGGAAAATCTCTAGCAGTGGCGCCCGAACAGGGACTTGAAAGCGAAAGGGAAACCAGAGGAGCT
CTCTCGACGCAGGACTCGGCTTGCTGAAGCGCGCACGGCAAGAGGCGAGGGGCGGCGACTGGTGAGTACG
CCAAAAATTTTGACTAGCGGAGGCTAGAAGGAGAGAGATGGGTGCGAGAGCGTCAGTATTAAGCGGGGGA
GAATTAGATCGCGATGGGAAAAAATTCGGTTAAGGCCAGGGGGAAAGAAAAAATATAAATTAAAACATAT
AGTATGGGCAAGCAGGGAGCTAGAACGATTCGCAGTTAATCCTGGCCTGTTAGAAACATCAGAAGGCTGT
AGACAAATACTGGGACAGCTACAACCATCCCTTCAGACAGGATCAGAAGAACTTAGATCATTATATAATA
CAGTAGCAACCCTCTATTGTGTGCATCAAAGGATAGAGATAAAAGACACCAAGGAAGCTTTAGACAAGAT
AGAGGAAGAGCAAAACAAAAGTAAGACCACCGCACAGCAAGCGGCCGCTGATCTTCAGACCTGGAGGAGG
AGATATGAGGGACAATTGGAGAAGTGAATTATATAAATATAAAGTAGTAAAAATTGAACCATTAGGAGTA
GCACCCACCAAGGCAAAGAGAAGAGTGGTGCAGAGAGAAAAAAGAGCAGTGGGAATAGGAGCTTTGTTCC
TTGGGTTCTTGGGAGCAGCAGGAAGCACTATGGGCGCAGCGTCAATGACGCTGACGGTACAGGCCAGACA
ATTATTGTCTGGTATAGTGCAGCAGCAGAACAATTTGCTGAGGGCTATTGAGGCGCAACAGCATCTGTTG
CAACTCACAGTCTGGGGCATCAAGCAGCTCCAGGCAAGAATCCTGGCTGTGGAAAGATACCTAAAGGATC
AACAGCTCCTGGGGATTTGGGGTTGCTCTGGAAAACTCATTTGCACCACTGCTGTGCCTTGGAATGCTAG
TTGGAGTAATAAATCTCTGGAACAGATTTGGAATCACACGACCTGGATGGAGTGGGACAGAGAAATTAAC
AATTACACAAGCTTAATACACTCCTTAATTGAAGAATCGCAAAACCAGCAAGAAAAGAATGAACAAGAAT
TATTGGAATTAGATAAATGGGCAAGTTTGTGGAATTGGTTTAACATAACAAATTGGCTGTGGTATATAAA
ATTATTCATAATGATAGTAGGAGGCTTGGTAGGTTTAAGAATAGTTTTTGCTGTACTTTCTATAGTGAAT
AGAGTTAGGCAGGGATATTCACCATTATCGTTTCAGACCCACCTCCCAACCCCGAGGGGACCCAGAGAGG
GCCTATTTCCCATGATTCCTTCATATTTGCATATACGATACAAGGCTGTTAGAGAGATAATTAGAATTAA
TTTGACTGTAAACACAAAGATATTAGTACAAAATACGTGACGTAGAAAGTAATAATTTCTTGGGTAGTTT
GCAGTTTTAAAATTATGTTTTAAAATGGACTATCATATGCTTACCGTAACTTGAAAGTATTTCGATTTCT
TGGCTTTATATATCTTGTGGAAAGGACGAAACACCGGCTCAAAGGAGATACACATGGTTTTAGAGCTAGA
AATAGCAAGTTAAAATAAGGCTAGTCCGTTATCAACTTGAAAAAGTGGCACCGAGTCGGTGCTTTTTTAA
GCTTGGCGTAACTAGATCTTGAGACAAATGGCAGTATTCATCCACAATTTTAAAAGAAAAGGGGGGATTG
GGGGGTACAGTGCAGGGGAAAGAATAGTAGACATAATAGCAACAGACATACAAACTAAAGAATTACAAAA
ACAAATTACAAAAATTCAAAATTTTCGGGTTTATTACAGGGACAGCAGAGATCCACTTTGGCGCCGGCTC
GAGGGGG
