>Addgene plasmid #77607 | CLK2 gRNA (BRDN0001145900) | depositor partial sequence | sequence record 145067 | Target Sequence
GCTCAAAGGAGATACACATG
