>Addgene plasmid #77607 | CLK2 gRNA (BRDN0001145900) | addgene partial sequence | sequence record 188091 | hU6-F
GACGTAGAAAGTAATAATTTCTTGGGTAGTTTGCAGTTTTAAAATTATGTTTTAAAATGGACTATCATAT
GCTTACCGTAACTTGAAAGTATTTCGATTTCTTGGCTTTATATATCTTGTGGAAAGGACGAAACACCGGC
TCAAAGGAGATACACATGGTTTTAGAGCTAGAAATAGCAAGTTAAAATAAGGCTAGTCCGTTATCAACTT
GAAAAAGTGGCACCGAGTCGGTGCTTTTTTAAGCTTGGCGTAACTAGATCTTGAGACAAATGGCAGTATT
CATCCACAATTTTAAAAGAAAAGGGGGGATTGGGGGGTACAGTGCAGGGGAAAGAATAGTAGACATAATA
GCAACAGACATACAAACTAAAGAATTACAAAAACAAATTACAAAAATTCAAAATTTTCGGGTTTATTACA
GGGACAGCAGAGATCCACTTTGGCGCCGGCTCGAGGGGGCCCGGGTGCAAAGATGGATAAAGTTTTAAAC
AGAGAGGAATCTTTGCAGCTAATGGACCTTCTAGGTCTTGAAAGGAGTGGGAATTGGCTCCGGTGCCCGT
CAGTGGGCAG
